>Addgene plasmid #43613 | III-GAGG | depositor partial sequence | sequence record 58878 | III-GAGG sequence 426 bps
CGTCTCGGCTCACCCCAGAGCAGGTCGTGGCAATCGCGAGCAATAACGGCGGAAAACAGGCTTTGGAAAC
GGTGCAGAGGCTCCTTCCAGTGCTGTGCCAAGCGCACGGACTGACCCCAGAGCAGGTCGTGGCAATCGCC
TCCAACATTGGCGGGAAACAGGCACTCGAGACTGTCCAGCGCCTGCTTCCCGTGCTGTGCCAAGCGCACG
GCCTCACCCCAGAGCAGGTCGTGGCAATCGCGAGCAATAACGGCGGAAAACAGGCTTTGGAAACGGTGCA
GAGGCTCCTTCCAGTGCTGTGCCAAGCGCACGGATTAACCCCAGAGCAGGTCGTGGCAATCGCGAGCAAT
AACGGCGGAAAACAGGCTTTGGAAACGGTGCAGAGGCTCCTTCCAGTGCTGTGCCAAGCGCACGGACTCA
GAGACG
