>Addgene plasmid #43613 | III-GAGG | addgene partial sequence | sequence record 61612 | M13-F20 5'-TGTAAAACGACGGCCAGT-3'
TGGGCGATTGGGCCCTCTAGATGCATGCTCGAGCGGCCGCCAGTGTGATGGATATCTGCAGAATTCGCCC
TTATATAGATTCCGTCCTAGCGCGTCTCGGCTCACCCCAGAGCAGGTCGTGGCAATCGCGAGCAATAACG
GCGGAAAACAGGCTTTGGAAACGGTGCAGAGGCTCCTTCCAGTGCTGTGCCAAGCGCACGGACTGACCCC
AGAGCAGGTCGTGGCAATCGCCTCCAACATTGGCGGGAAACAGGCACTCGAGACTGTCCAGCGCCTGCTT
CCCGTGCTGTGCCAAGCGCACGGCCTCACCCCAGAGCAGGTCGTGGCAATCGCGAGCAATAACGGCGGAA
AACAGGCTTTGGAAACGGTGCAGAGGCTCCTTCCAGTGCTGTGCCAAGCGCACGGATTAACCCCAGAGCA
GGTCGTGGCAATCGCGAGCAATAACGGCGGAAAACAGGCTTTGGAAACGGTGCAGAGGCTCCTTCCAGTG
CTGTGCCAAGCGCACGGACTCAGAGACGTGGGCACAGGAAAGATACTAAGGGCGAATTCCAGCACACTGG
CNGGCGNTACTACTGNATTCCANCTNNTTACNNAATTTGGCAGTAATCNNGNATGTANCTGTTTCCTGTG
TGAAATTGTTATNCGCTCACAATTCCACNCTAGATACGANNNTTNAATNATANCNTGTAAAGCTNTGGAG
TGNCTAATGANTGANCTANCTCACATTAATTGCGTTNCGCTCACTGCACTATTTTCCANTCGGGAAANNT
GTCCTGCCAGCTGCATTAATGAATCNGCCAANGCGAGGCNANAGGCTGNTTTGNGNATTGNGCGCTNTTC
CGCTTCNTCGATCAANTGACTCTNTGCGCTCGGTTCNGNTCGNCTGCGTCTAGCGTNATCGGCTNTNAGC
GATCGTTCNGACCGNACCGAGATTACAANAANTTTTTNATGNNTNANGNNNTG
