[The description below was written by a language model from this plasmid's Addgene catalogue record.]
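Description:
III-GAGG is a bacterial cloning plasmid built on the commercial pCRII-TOPO backbone (about 4 kb without insert), carrying a 426 bp synthetic insert introduced by TOPO cloning. It is a high-copy plasmid propagated in E. coli and selectable with both ampicillin and kanamycin, consistent with the dual resistance markers of the pCRII-TOPO vector. The insert lies between the T7 and M13-reverse priming sites of the backbone, which serve as the sequencing primers for verifying it. No feature table accompanies the record, so the exact positions of the origin, resistance genes and any other backbone elements are not documented here.

The record gives no functional description of the insert beyond its name and synthetic origin, but the plasmid was deposited in connection with a TALEN genome-editing system developed for generating human stem cell-based disease models. In that context, the name and size suggest a pre-assembled module of four TAL effector repeats, each roughly 100 bp, specifying the nucleotides G-A-G-G, with "III" most likely denoting the position this block occupies in an ordered assembly of a full DNA-binding repeat array. This interpretation is inferred from the naming and the insert length rather than stated in the catalogue fields. The construct contains no recorded promoter for expression in mammalian cells and is not itself an expression vector. It appears to serve as a library component that is maintained in bacteria, from which the repeat block would be excised or amplified and joined with other modules in a separate TALEN destination vector to build custom nucleases targeting a chosen genomic sequence.
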