Addgene plasmid #43613: III-GAGG
Depositing lab: Chad Cowan & Kiran Musunuru. Depositing organization: Harvard University. Publication: A TALEN Genome-Editing System for Generating Human Stem Cell-Based Disease Models. Ding Q, Lee YK, Schaefer EA, Peters DT, Veres A, Kim K, Kuperwasser N, Motola DL, Meissner TB, Hendriks WT, Trevisan M, Gupta RM, Moisan A, Banks E, Friesen M, Schinzel RT, Xia F, Tang A, Xia Y, Figueroa E, Wann A, Ahfeldt T, Daheron L, Zhang F, Rubin LL, Peng LF, Chung RT, Musunuru K, Cowan CA. Cell Stem Cell. 2012 Dec 12. pii: S1934-5909(12)00645-5. doi: 10.1016/j.stem.2012.11.011. PubMed 23246482.
Backbone
  Vector backbone: pCRII-TOPO
  Backbone manufacturer: Invitrogen
  Backbone size w/o insert (bp): 3973
  Vector type: Bacterial Cloning
Growth in bacteria
  Bacterial resistance: Ampicillin and Kanamycin, 100 & 50 μg/mL
  Growth temperature: 37°C
  Growth strain: Top10
  Copy number: High Copy
Gene/Insert
  Gene/Insert name: III-GAGG
  Species: Synthetic
  Insert size (bp): 426
  Cloning method: TOPO Cloning
  Sequencing primers: 5′ T7; 3′ M13-rev
Terms and licenses: Academic/Nonprofit Terms; Industry Terms: Not Available to Industry
How to cite: III-GAGG was a gift from Chad Cowan & Kiran Musunuru (Addgene plasmid # 43613 ; http://n2t.net/addgene:43613 ; RRID:Addgene_43613)
